Addgene plasmid #162901: C231-E02: attB2r-NanoLuc-attB3
Purpose: Gateway attB2r/attB3 entry clone for construction of C-terminal NanoLuc fusion proteins
Depositing lab: Dominic Esposito. Depositing organization: National Cancer Institute (NCI). Publication: Combinatorial assembly of clone libraries using site-specific recombination. Wall VE, Garvey LA, Mehalko JL, Procter LV, Esposito D. Methods Mol Biol. 2014;1116:193-208. doi: 10.1007/978-1-62703-764-8_14. PubMed 24395366.
Backbone
  Vector backbone: pDonr234
  Vector type: Synthetic Biology
Growth in bacteria
  Bacterial resistance: Spectinomycin, 50 μg/mL
  Growth temperature: 37°C
  Growth strain: DH5alpha
  Copy number: High Copy
Gene/Insert
  Gene/Insert name: Nanoluciferase (alt name: Nanoluc)
  Species: Synthetic
  Cloning method: Gateway Cloning
Terms and licenses: Academic/Nonprofit Terms; Industry Terms: Not Available to Industry
How to cite: C231-E02: attB2r-NanoLuc-attB3 was a gift from Dominic Esposito (Addgene plasmid # 162901 ; http://n2t.net/addgene:162901 ; RRID:Addgene_162901)
