[The description below was written by a language model from this plasmid's Addgene catalogue record and pLannotate feature annotations shown in this document.]
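Description:
C231-E02: attB2r-NanoLuc-attB3 is a small (about 3.3 kb) Gateway entry clone built on the pDonr234 donor backbone and intended for multi-fragment (combinatorial) Gateway assembly in E. coli. It is maintained as a high-copy plasmid through a ColE1/pUC-type origin of replication and is selected with spectinomycin via the aadA (SmR) aminoglycoside adenylyltransferase gene. That gene appears to be driven by a class 1 integron Pc promoter fragment lying upstream. Short annotated fragments of GmR, lacI, lacZα and a pUC multiple cloning site look like backbone remnants rather than functional elements. The rrnB T1 and T2 terminators sit upstream of the cloning region, where they typically insulate the insert from read-through transcription.

The payload is a synthetic NanoLuc coding sequence, annotated by similarity to the catalytic subunit of Oplophorus gracilirostris luciferase. This is the small engineered enzyme that emits blue light on oxidising a coelenterazine-type substrate. The annotation shows no promoter directly upstream of the insert, which is typical of an entry clone, so expression would depend on the destination vector. The reporter is flanked by Gateway recombination sites: an attR2-type site spanning the sequence origin on one side and, on the other, an attL-type site containing the attB3 core. The software labels this second site as an attL1 fragment, but the clone name and the attB3 match suggest it is the position-3 site.

This arrangement is what a BP reaction of an attB2r/attB3-flanked fragment would produce. In a multisite LR reaction it places NanoLuc downstream of a gene of interest carried in a neighbouring entry clone, which yields C-terminal NanoLuc fusion proteins for luminescence-based detection or quantification.
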