Features (pLannotate 1.2.2; 13 found; start..end, strand, type, name):
     22..528     +  CDS            LUCI_OPLGR (fragment): Experimental evidence at protein level: Swiss-Prot protein existence level 1. Catalytic subunit of oplophorus-luciferin 2-monooxygenase. Oxidoreductase that converts coelenterazine (the oplophorus luciferin) to coelenteramide under emission of blue light with a maximum at 454 nm. Is also active with bisdeoxycoelenterazine. From Oplophorus gracilirostris (Luminous shrimp).
    533..553     -  protein_bind   attB3: mutant version of attB; core recombination site for the Gateway® BP reaction BP Clonase™
    544..629     -  protein_bind   attL1 (fragment): mutant version of attL; recombination site for the Gateway® LR reaction LR Clonase™
    663..685     +  misc_feature   MCS (fragment): pUC18/19 multiple cloning site
    777..800     +  promoter       Pc promoter (fragment): intI1 (promoter lies within the coding sequence); class 1 integron promoter
    976..1032    +  CDS            GmR (fragment): gentamycin acetyltransferase; aacC1; confers resistance to gentamycin
   1039..1830    +  CDS            SmR: aminoglycoside adenylyltransferase (Murphy, 1985); aadA; confers resistance to spectinomycin and streptomycin
   1923..2511    +  rep_origin     ori: high-copy-number ColE1/pMB1/pBR322/pUC origin of replication
   2694..2786    +  CDS            lacI (fragment): lac repressor; lacI; The lac repressor binds to the lac operator to inhibit transcription in E. coli. This inhibition can be relieved by adding lactose or isopropyl-β-D-thiogalactopyranoside (IPTG).
   2841..2868    -  terminator     rrnB T2 terminator: transcription terminator T2 from the E. coli rrnB gene
   3000..3043    +  terminator     rrnB T1 terminator: Escherichia coli rrnB; transcription terminator T1 from the E. coli rrnB gene
   3090..3126    -  CDS            lacZα (fragment): LacZα fragment of β-galactosidase; lacZ fragment
   3224..10      -  protein_bind   attR2 (across the origin): mutant version of attR; recombination site for the Gateway® LR reaction LR Clonase™
>Addgene plasmid #162901 | C231-E02: attB2r-NanoLuc-attB3 | addgene full sequence | sequence record 333253 | Addgene NGS Result
TACAAAGTGGGCAGCGGCGTGTTTACTCTCGAGGATTTCGTCGGAGATTGGCGCCAGACCGCCGGTTACA
ACCTTGACCAAGTGCTCGAACAGGGAGGAGTCAGCTCACTGTTCCAGAATCTCGGGGTGTCTGTGACTCC
TATCCAGCGCATCGTCCTTTCTGGCGAAAACGGGCTTAAGATCGACATCCATGTGATTATTCCCTACGAG
GGACTGTCAGGCGACCAGATGGGGCAAATTGAAAAGATTTTCAAGGTGGTGTATCCGGTCGACGATCACC
ACTTCAAGGTGATCCTCCATTATGGGACCCTGGTGATTGACGGAGTGACCCCGAATATGATCGACTACTT
CGGTCGGCCTTACGAAGGCATTGCTGTGTTCGACGGAAAGAAAATCACTGTCACCGGTACCCTCTGGAAT
GGTAACAAAATCATTGACGAGAGACTGATCAACCCTGACGGATCACTTCTGTTCCGGGTCACCATCAATG
GGGTGACCGGTTGGAGGCTGTGCGAGCGCATCCTGGCCTAATCAACTTTATTATACAAAGTTGGCATTAT
AAAAAAGCATTGCTTATCAATTTGTTGCAACGAACAGGTCACTATCAGTCAAAATAAAATCATTATTTGG
AGCTCCATGGTAGCGTTAACGCGGCCGCGATATCGGTACCCGGGGATCCTCTAGACCAGCCAGGACAGAA
ATGCCTCGACTTCGCTGCTACCCAAGGTTGCCGGGTGACGCACACCGTGGAAACGGATGAAGGCACGAAC
CCAGTGGACATAAGCCTGTTCGGTTCGTAAGCTGTAATGCAAGTAGCGTATGCGCTCACGCAACTGGTCC
AGAACCTTGACCGAACGCAGCGGTGGTAACGGCGCAGTGGCGGTTTTCATGGCTTGTTATGACTGTTTTT
TTGGGGTACAGTCTATGCCTCGGGCATCCAAGCAGCAAGCGCGTTACGCCGTGGGTCGATGTTTGATGTT
ATGGAGCAGCAACGATGTTACGCAGCAGGGCAGTCGCCCTAAAACAAAGTTAAACATTATGAGGGAAGCG
GTGATCGCCGAAGTATCGACTCAACTATCAGAGGTAGTTGGCGTCATCGAGCGCCATCTCGAACCGACGT
TGCTGGCCGTACATTTGTACGGCTCCGCAGTGGATGGCGGCCTGAAGCCACACAGTGATATTGATTTGCT
GGTTACGGTGACCGTAAGGCTTGATGAAACAACGCGGCGAGCTTTGATCAACGACCTTTTGGAAACTTCG
GCTTCCCCTGGAGAGAGCGAGATTCTCCGCGCTGTAGAAGTCACCATTGTTGTGCACGACGACATCATTC
CGTGGCGTTATCCAGCTAAGCGCGAACTGCAATTTGGAGAATGGCAGCGCAATGACATTCTTGCAGGTAT
CTTCGAGCCAGCCACGATCGACATTGATCTGGCTATCTTGCTGACAAAAGCAAGAGAACATAGCGTTGCC
TTGGTAGGTCCAGCGGCGGAGGAACTCTTTGATCCGGTTCCTGAACAGGATCTATTTGAGGCGCTAAATG
AAACCTTAACGCTATGGAACTCGCCGCCCGACTGGGCTGGCGATGAGCGAAATGTAGTGCTTACGTTGTC
CCGCATTTGGTACAGCGCAGTAACCGGCAAAATCGCGCCGAAGGATGTCGCTGCCGACTGGGCAATGGAG
CGCCTGCCGGCCCAGTATCAGCCCGTCATACTTGAAGCTAGACAGGCTTATCTTGGACAAGAAGAAGATC
GCTTGGCCTCGCGCGCAGATCAGTTGGAAGAATTTGTCCACTACGTGAAAGGCGAGATCACCAAGGTAGT
CGGCAAATAACCCTCGAGCCACCCATGACCAAAATCCCTTAACGTGAGTTACGCGTCGTTCCACTGAGCG
TCAGACCCCGTAGAAAAGATCAAAGGATCTTCTTGAGATCCTTTTTTTCTGCGCGTAATCTGCTGCTTGC
AAACAAAAAAACCACCGCTACCAGCGGTGGTTTGTTTGCCGGATCAAGAGCTACCAACTCTTTTTCCGAA
GGTAACTGGCTTCAGCAGAGCGCAGATACCAAATACTGTTCTTCTAGTGTAGCCGTAGTTAGGCCACCAC
TTCAAGAACTCTGTAGCACCGCCTACATACCTCGCTCTGCTAATCCTGTTACCAGTGGCTGCTGCCAGTG
GCGATAAGTCGTGTCTTACCGGGTTGGACTCAAGACGATAGTTACCGGATAAGGCGCAGCGGTCGGGCTG
AACGGGGGGTTCGTGCACACAGCCCAGCTTGGAGCGAACGACCTACACCGAACTGAGATACCTACAGCGT
GAGCTATGAGAAAGCGCCACGCTTCCCGAAGGGAGAAAGGCGGACAGGTATCCGGTAAGCGGCAGGGTCG
GAACAGGAGAGCGCACGAGGGAGCTTCCAGGGGGAAACGCCTGGTATCTTTATAGTCCTGTCGGGTTTCG
CCACCTCTGACTTGAGCGTCGATTTTTGTGATGCTCGTCAGGGGGGCGGAGCCTATGGAAAAACGCCAGC
AACGCGGCCTTTTTACGGTTCCTGGCCTTTTGCTGGCCTTTTGCTCACATGTTCTTTCCTGCGTTATCCC
CTGATTCTGTGGATAACCGTATTACCGCCTTTGAGTGAGCTGATACCGCTCGCCGCAGCCGAACGACCGA
GCGCAGCGAGTCAGTGAGCGAGGAAGCGGAAGAGCGCCCAATACGCAAACCGCCTCTCCCCGCGCGTTGG
CCGATTCATTAATGCAGCTGGCACGACAGGTTTCCCGACTGGAAAGCGGGCAGTGAGCGCAACGCAATTA
ATACGCGTACCGCTAGCCAGGAAGAGTTTGTAGAAACGCAAAAAGGCCATCCGTCAGGATGGCCTTCTGC
TTAGTTTGATGCCTGGCAGTTTATGGCGGGCGTCCTGCCCGCCACCCTCCGGGCCGTTGCTTCACAACGT
TCAAATCCGCTCCCGGCGGATTTGTCCTACTCAGGAGAGCGTTCACCGACAAACAACAGATAAAACGAAA
GGCCCAGTCTTCCGACTGAGCCTTTCGTTTTATTTGATGCCTGGCAGTTCCCTACTCTCGCGTTAACGCT
AGCATGGATGTTTTCCCAGTCACGACGTTGTAAAACGACGGCCAGTCTTAAAATTCGAGCTCGGTCCGAT
ATCCTTAAGCTCGGGCCCTGCAGCTCTAGAGCTCGAATTCTACAGGTCACTAATACCATCTAAGTAGTTG
GTTCATAGTGACTGCATATGTTGTGTTTTACAGTATTATGTAGTCTGTTTTTTATGCAAAATCTAATTTA
ATATATTGATATTTATATCATTTTACGTTTCTCGTTCAACTTTCTTG
