>Addgene plasmid #162901 | C231-E02: attB2r-NanoLuc-attB3 | addgene partial sequence | sequence record 331968 | M13-F20 5'-TGTAAAACGACGGCCAGT-3'
NNNNNNNNNNNNGANATCCTTAGCTCGGGCCCTGCAGCTCTAGAGCTCGAATTCTACAGGTCACTAATAC
CATCTAAGTAGTTGGTTCATAGTGACTGCATATGTTGTGTTTTACAGTATTATGTAGTCTGTTTTTTATG
CAAAATCTAATTTAATATATTGATATTTATATCATTTTACGTTTCTCGTTCAACTTTCTTGTACAAAGTG
GGCAGCGGCGTGTTTACTCTCGAGGATTTCGTCGGAGATTGGCGCCAGACCGCCGGTTACAACCTTGACC
AAGTGCTCGAACAGGGAGGAGTCAGCTCACTGTTCCAGAATCTCGGGGTGTCTGTGACTCCTATCCAGCG
CATCGTCCTTTCTGGCGAAAACGGGCTTAAGATCGACATCCATGTGATTATTCCCTACGAGGGACTGTCA
GGCGACCAGATGGGGCAAATTGAAAAGATTTTCAAGGTGGTGTATCCGGTCGACGATCACCACTTCAAGG
TGATCCTCCATTATGGGACCCTGGTGATTGACGGAGTGACCCCGAATATGATCGACTACTTCGGTCGGCC
TTACGAAGGCATTGCTGTGTTCGACGGAAAGAAAATCACTGTCACCGGTACCCTCTGGAATGGTAACAAA
ATCATTGACGAGAGACTGATCAACCCTGACGGATCACTTCTGTTCCGGGTCACCATCAATGGGGTGACCG
GTTGGAGGCTGTGCGAGCGCATCCTGGCCTAATCAACTTTATTATACAAAGTTGGCATTATAAAAAAGCA
TTGCTTATCAATTTGTTGCAACGAACAGGTCACTATCAGTCAAAATAAAATCATTATTTGGAGCTCCATG
GTAGCGTTAACGCGGCCGCGATATCGGTACCCGGGGATCCTCTAGACCAGCCAGGACAGAAATGCCTCGA
CTTCGCTGCTACCCAAGGTTGNCNNN
